Addgene plasmid #63341: pFusX2-59
Purpose: Encodes RVD positions 4-6 in TALEN assembly
Depositing lab: Stephen Ekker. Depositing organization: Mayo Foundation for Medical Education and Research. Publication: FusX: A rapid one-step TALE assembly system for genome science. Ma AC, McNulty MS, Tanya PL, Jarryd CM, Martinez-Galvez G, Argue DP, Lee HB, Urban MD, Bullard CE, Blackburn PR, Man TK, Clark KJ, Ekker SC. Hum Gene Ther. 2016 Jun;27(6):451-63. doi: 10.1089/hum.2015.172 PubMed 26854857.
Backbone
  Vector backbone: FusX2
  Backbone size w/o insert (bp): 3006
  Vector type: TALEN
Growth in bacteria
  Bacterial resistance: Spectinomycin, 50 μg/mL
  Growth temperature: 37°C
  Growth strain: DH5alpha
  Copy number: High Copy
Gene/Insert
  Gene/Insert name: NG NN NN (alt name: X2_TGG)
  Species: Synthetic
  Mutation: none
  Cloning method: Restriction Enzyme; 5′ cloning site BsaI (destroyed during cloning); 3′ cloning site BsaI (destroyed during cloning)
  Sequencing primers: 5′ pCR8_F1; 3′ pCR8_R1
Terms and licenses: Academic/Nonprofit Terms; Industry Terms: Not Available to Industry
How to cite: pFusX2-59 was a gift from Stephen Ekker (Addgene plasmid # 63341 ; http://n2t.net/addgene:63341 ; RRID:Addgene_63341)
