[The description below was written by a language model from this plasmid's Addgene catalogue record.]
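Description:
pFusX2-59 is a bacterial library plasmid from the FusX system, a one-step TALE/TALEN assembly platform. It is built on the FusX2 backbone (about 3 kb without insert), is maintained in E. coli as a high-copy plasmid and is selected with spectinomycin. The record gives no feature table, so the origin of replication and other backbone elements are not specified. The listed pCR8-type sequencing primers suggest only that the insert is flanked by sequences compatible with that vector family.

The payload is a synthetic, pre-assembled trimer of TALE repeat units carrying the repeat-variable diresidues NG, NN and NN, also named X2_TGG. Under the standard TALE code, NG recognises thymine and NN recognises guanine (with some affinity for adenine), so this module specifies the DNA triplet T-G-G. The "X2" designation indicates that the trimer occupies RVD positions 4 to 6 of the final repeat array. The trimer was cloned using BsaI, a type IIS enzyme typical of Golden Gate cloning, and both BsaI sites were destroyed in the process. No promoter, tag or reporter is recorded, which is consistent with a plasmid that serves purely as a donor part rather than an expression vector.

In use, pFusX2-59 would be chosen from the position 4–6 library when the target sequence reads TGG at those positions. It is then combined with the matching trimer plasmids for the other positions and a receiver backbone to build a complete custom TALE DNA-binding domain, typically fused to a nuclease for genome editing. The record does not state which enzyme releases the trimer during that final assembly.
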