>Addgene plasmid #63341 | pFusX2-59 | depositor partial sequence | sequence record 105200 | pFusX2_TGG
AGTCTTAAGCGTCTCCCTGACCCCGGACCAAGTGGTGGCTATCGCCAGCAACGGTGGCGGCAAGCAAGCG
CTCGAAACGGTGCAGCGGCTGTTGCCGGTGCTGTGCCAGGACCATGGCCTGACCCCGGACCAAGTGGTGG
CTATCGCCAGCAACAATGGCGGCAAGCAAGCGCTCGAAACGGTGCAGCGGCTGTTGCCGGTGCTGTGCCA
GGACCATGGCCTGACCCCGGACCAAGTGGTGGCTATCGCCAGCAACAATGGCGGCAAGCAAGCGCTCGAA
ACGGTGCAGCGGCTGTTGCCGGTGCTGTGCCAGGACCATGGCGAGACGTC
