>Addgene plasmid #63341 | pFusX2-59 | depositor partial sequence | sequence record 105201 | FusX2
CGTCTCCCTGACCCCGGACCAAGTGGTGGCTATCGAGACCGGCGCCGCTACGGGCGCGTCCCATTCGCCA
TTCAGGCTGCGCAACTGTTGGGAAGGGCGATCGGTGCGGGCTCTTCGCTATTACGCCAGCTGGCGAAAGG
GGGATGTGCTGCAAGGCGATTAAGTTGGGAACGCCAGGGTTTTCCCAGTCACGACGTTGTAAAACGACGG
CCAGTGAGCGCGCGTAATCGACTCACTATAGGGCGAATTGGGTACCGGGCCCCCCCTCGAGGTCCTCCAG
CTTTTGTTCCCTTTAGTGAGGGTTAATTGCGCGCTTGGCGTAATCATGGTCATAGCTGTTTCCTGTGTGA
AATTGTTATCCGCTCACAATTCCACACAACATACGAGCCGGAAGCATAAAGTGTAAAGCCTGGGGTGCCT
AATGAGTGAGCTAACTCACATTAATTGCGTTGCGCTCACTGCCCGCTTTCCACCGGTGGTCTCTGGCGGC
AAGCAAGCGCTCGAAACGGTGCAGCGGCTGTTGCCGGTGCTGTGCCAGGACCATGGCGAGACGTCTAGAC
CAGCCAGGACAGAAATGCCTCGACTTCGCTGCTACCCAAGGTTGCCGGGTGACGCACACCGTGGAAACGG
ATGAAGGCACGAACCCAGTGGACATAAGCCTGTTCGGTTCGTAAGCTGTAATGCAAGTAGCGTATGCGCT
CACGCAACTGGTCCAGAACCTTGACCGAACGCAGCGGTGGTAACGGCGCAGTGGCGGTTTTCATGGCTTG
TTATGACTGTTTTTTTGGGGTACAGTCTATGCCTCGGGCATCCAAGCAGCAAGCGCGTTACGCCGTGGGT
CGATGTTTGATGTTATGGAGCAGCAACGATGTTACGCAGCAGGGCAGTCGCCCTAAAACAAAGTTAAACA
TTATGAGGGAAGCGGTGATCGCCGAAGTATCGACTCAACTATCAGAGGTAGTTGGCGTCATCGAGCGCCA
TCTCGAACCGACGTTGCTGGCCGTACATTTGTACGGCTCCGCAGTGGATGGCGGCCTGAAGCCACACAGT
GATATTGATTTGCTGGTTACGGTGACCGTAAGGCTTGATGAAACAACGCGGCGAGCTTTGATCAACGACC
TTTTGGAAACTTCGGCTTCCCCTGGAGAGAGCGAGATTCTCCGCGCTGTAGAAGTCACCATTGTTGTGCA
CGACGACATCATTCCGTGGCGTTATCCAGCTAAGCGCGAACTGCAATTTGGAGAATGGCAGCGCAATGAC
ATTCTTGCAGGTATCTTCGAGCCAGCCACGATCGACATTGATCTGGCTATCTTGCTGACAAAAGCAAGAG
AACATAGCGTTGCCTTGGTAGGTCCAGCGGCGGAGGAACTCTTTGATCCGGTTCCTGAACAGGATCTATT
TGAGGCGCTAAATGAAACCTTAACGCTATGGAACTCGCCGCCCGACTGGGCTGGCGATGAGCGAAATGTA
GTGCTTACGTTGTCCCGCATTTGGTACAGCGCAGTAACCGGCAAAATCGCGCCGAAGGATGTCGCTGCCG
ACTGGGCAATGGAGCGCCTGCCGGCCCAGTATCAGCCCGTCATACTTGAAGCTAGACAGGCTTATCTTGG
ACAAGAAGAAGATCGCTTGGCCTCGCGCGCAGATCAGTTGGAAGAATTTGTCCACTACGTGAAAGGCGAG
ATCACCAAGGTAGTCGGCAAATAACCCTCGAGCCACCCATGACCAAAATCCCTTAACGTGAGTTACGCGT
CGTTCCACTGAGCGTCAGACCCCGTAGAAAAGATCAAAGGATCTTCTTGAGATCCTTTTTTTCTGCGCGT
AATCTGCTGCTTGCAAACAAAAAAACCACCGCTACCAGCGGTGGTTTGTTTGCCGGATCAAGAGCTACCA
ACTCTTTTTCCGAAGGTAACTGGCTTCAGCAGAGCGCAGATACCAAATACTGTCCTTCTAGTGTAGCCGT
AGTTAGGCCACCACTTCAAGAACTCTGTAGCACCGCCTACATACCTCGCTCTGCTAATCCTGTTACCAGT
GGCTGCTGCCAGTGGCGATAAGTCGTGTCTTACCGGGTTGGACTCAAGACGATAGTTACCGGATAAGGCG
CAGCGGTCGGGCTGAACGGGGGGTTCGTGCACACAGCCCAGCTTGGAGCGAACGACCTACACCGAACTGA
GATACCTACAGCGTGAGCATTGAGAAAGCGCCACGCTTCCCGAAGGGAGAAAGGCGGACAGGTATCCGGT
AAGCGGCAGGGTCGGAACAGGAGAGCGCACGAGGGAGCTTCCAGGGGGAAACGCCTGGTATCTTTATAGT
CCTGTCGGGTTTCGCCACCTCTGACTTGAGCGTCGATTTTTGTGATGCTCGTCAGGGGGGCGGAGCCTAT
GGAAAAACGCCAGCAACGCGGCCTTTTTACGGTTCCTGGCCTTTTGCTGGCCTTTTGCTCACATGTTCTT
TCCTGCGTTATCCCCTGATTCTGTGGATAACCGTATTACCGCCTTTGAGTGAGCTGATACCGCTCGCCGC
AGCCGAACGACCGAGCGCAGCGAGTCAGTGAGCGAGGAAGCGGAAGAGCGCCCAATACGCAAACCGCCTC
TCCCCGCGCGTTGGCCGATTCATTAATGCAGCTGGCACGACAGGTTTCCCGACTGGAAAGCGGGCAGTGA
GCGCAACGCAATTAATACGCGTACCGCTAGCCAGGAAGAGTTTGTAGAAACGCAAAAAGGCCATCCGTCA
GGATGGCCTTCTGCTTAGTTTGATGCCTGGCAGTTTATGGCGGGCGTCCTGCCCGCCACCCTCCGGGCCG
TTGCTTCACAACGTTCAAATCCGCTCCCGGCGGATTTGTCCTACTCAGGAGAGCGTTCACCGACAAACAA
CAGATAAAACGAAAGGCCCAGTCTTCCGACTGAGCCTTTCGTTTTATTTGATGCCTGGCAGTTCCCTACT
CTCGCGTTAACGCTAGCATGGATGTTTTCCCAGTCACGACGTTGTAAAACGACGGCCAGTCTTAAG
