>Addgene plasmid #63341 | pFusX2-59 | addgene partial sequence | sequence record 115420 | pCR8_R1 5'-cgaaccgaacaggcttatgt-3'
GTGCGTCACCCGGCAACCTTGGGTAGCAGCGAAGTCGAGGCATTTCTGTCCTGGCTGGTCTAGACGTCTC
GCCATGGTCCTGGCACAGCACCGGCAACAGCCGCTGCACCGTTTCGAGCGCTTGCTTGCCGCCATTGTTG
CTGGCGATAGCCACCACTTGGTCCGGGGTCAGGCCATGGTCCTGGCACAGCACCGGCAACAGCCGCTGCA
CCGTTTCGAGCGCTTGCTTGCCGCCATTGTTGCTGGCGATAGCCACCACTTGGTCCGGGGTCAGGCCATG
GTCCTGGCACAGCACCGGCAACAGCCGCTGCACCGTTTCGAGCGCTTGCTTGCCGCCACCGTTGCTGGCG
ATAGCCACCACTTGGTCCGGGGTCAGGGAGACGCTTAAGACTGGCCGTCGTTTTACAACGTCGTGACTGG
GAAAACATCCATGCTAGCGTTAACGCGAGAGTAGGGAACTGCCAGGCATCAAATAAAACGAAAGGCTCAG
TCGGAAGACTGGGCCTTTCGTTTTATCTGTTGTTTGTCGGTGAACGCTCTCCTGAGTAGGACAAATCCGC
CGGGAGCGGATTTGAACGTTGTGAAGCAACGGCCCGGAGGGTGGCGGGCAGGACGCCCGCCATAAACTGC
CAGGCATCAAACTAAGCAGAAGGCCATCCTGACGGATGGCCTTTTTGCGTTTCTACAAACTCTTCCTGGC
TAGCGGTACGCGTATTAATTGCGTT
